>Addgene plasmid #106195 | pAAV.GFAP.SF-Venus-iGluSnFR.A184S | addgene full sequence | sequence record 204275 | Addgene NGS Result
TTAATGATTAACCCGCCATGCTACTTATCTACGTAGCCATGCTCTAGGAAGATCCAACATATCCTGGTGT
GGAGTAGGGGACGCTGCTCTGACAGAGGCTCGGGGGCCTGAGCTGGCTCTGTGAGCTGGGGAGGAGGCAG
ACAGCCAGGCCTTTGTCTGCAAGCAGACCTGGCAGCATTGGGCTGGCCGCCCCCCAGGGCCTCCTCTTCA
TGCCCAGTGAATGACTCACCTTGGCACAGACACAATGTTCGGGGTGGGCACAGTGCCTGCTTCCCGCCGC
ACCCCAGCCCCCCTCAAATGCCTTCCGAGAAGCCCATTGAGCAGGGGGCTTGCATTGCACCCCAGCCTGA
CAGCCTGGCATCTTGGGATAAAAGCAGCACAGCCCCCTAGGGGCTGCCCTTGCTGTGTGGCGCCACCGGC
GGTGGAGAACAAGGCTCTATTCAGCCTGTGCCCAGGAAAGGGGATCAGGGGATGCCCAGGCATGGACAGT
GGGTGGCAGGGGGGGAGAGGAGGGCTGTCTGCTTCCCAGAAGTCCAAGGACACAAATGGGTGAGGGGAGA
GCTCTCCCCATAGCTGGGCTGCGGCCCAACCCCACCCCCTCAGGCTATGCCAGGGGGTGTTGCCAGGGGC
ACCCGGGCATCGCCAGTCTAGCCCACTCCTTCATAAAGCCCTCGCATCCCAGGAGCGAGCAGAGCCAGAG
CAGGTTGGAGAGGAGACGCATCACCTCCGCTGCTCGCGGGGATCCCGCCACCATGGAGACAGACACACTC
CTGCTATGGGTACTGCTGCTCTGGGTTCCAGGTTCCACTGGTGACAGATCTGCCGCAGGCAGCACGCTGG
ACAAAATCGCCAAAAACGGTGTGATTGTCGTCGGTCACCGTGAATCTTCAGTGCCTTTCTCTTATTACGA
CAATCAGCAAAAAGTGGTGGGTTACTCGCAGGATTACTCCAACGCCATTGTTGAAGCAGTGAAAAAGAAA
CTCAACAAACCGGACTTGCAGGTAAAACTGATTCCGATTACCTCACAAAACCGTATTCCACTGCTGCAAA
ACGGCACTTTCGATTTTGAATGTGGTTCTACCACCAACAACGTCGAACGCCAAAAACAGGCGGCTTTCTC
TGACACTATTTTCGTGGTCGGTACGCGCCTGTTGACCAAAAAGGGTGGCGATATCAAAGATTTTGCCAAC
CTGAAAGACAAAGCCGTAGTCGTCACTTCCGGCACTACCTCTGAAGTTTTGCTCAACAAACTGAATGAAG
AGCAAAAAATGAATATGCGCATCATCAGCGCCAAAGATCACGGTGACTCTTTCCGCACCCTGGAAAGCGG
TCGTGCCGTTGCCTTTATGATGGATGACAGCCTGCTGGCCGGTGAACGTGCGAAAGCGAAGAAACCAGAC
AACTGGGAAATCGTCGGCAAGCCGCAGTCTCAGGAGGCCTACGGTTGTATGTTGCGTAAAGATGATCCGC
AGTTCAAAAAGCTGATGGATGACACCATCGCTCAGGTGCAGACCTCCGGTGAAGCGGAAAAATGGTTTGA
TAAGTGGTTCAAAAATCCAATTCTGGTGAGCCACAACGTCTATATCACCGCCGACAAGCAGAAGAACGGC
ATCAAGGCGAACTTCAAGATCCGCCACAACGTGGAGGACGGCAGCGTGCAGCTCGCCGACCACTACCAGC
AGAACACCCCCATCGGCGACGGCCCCGTGCTGCTGCCCGACAACCACTACCTGAGCTATCAGTCCGTGCT
GAGCAAAGACCCCAACGAGAAGCGCGATCACATGGTCCTGCTGGAGTTCGTGACCGCCGCCGGGATCACT
CTCGGCATGGACGAGCTGTACAAGGGCGGTACCGGAGGGAGCATGAGCAAGGGCGAGGAGCTGTTCACCG
GGGTGGTGCCCATCCTGGTCGAGCTGGACGGCGACGTAAACGGCCACAAGTTCAGCGTGCGCGGCGAGGG
CGAGGGCGATGCCACCAACGGCAAGCTGACCCTGAAGCTCATCTGCACCACCGGCAAGCTGCCCGTGCCC
TGGCCCACCCTCGTGACCACCCTGGGCTACGGCGTGCAGTGCTTCGCCCGCTACCCCGACCACATGAAGC
AGCACGACTTCTTCAAGTCCGCCATGCCCGAAGGCTACGTCCAGGAGCGCACCATCAGCTTCAAGGACGA
CGGCACCTACAAGACCCGCGCCGAGGTGAAGTTCGAGGGCGACACCCTGGTGAACCGCATCGAGCTGAAG
GGCATCGACTTCAAGGAGGACGGCAACATCCTGGGGCACAAGCTGGAGTACAACTTTAACAACCCCCTGA
ACATGAATTTCGAACTGTCAGACGAAATGAAAGCACTGTTCAAAGAACCGAATGACAAGGCACTGAAACT
GCAGGTCGACGAACAAAAACTCATCTCAGAAGAGGATCTGAATGCTGTGGGCCAGGACACGCAGGAGGTC
ATCGTGGTGCCACACTCCTTGCCCTTTAAGGTGGTGGTGATCTCAGCCATCCTGGCCCTGGTGGTGCTCA
CCATCATCTCCCTTATCATCCTCATCATGCTTTGGCAGAAGAAGCCACGTTAGAAGCTTATCGATAATCA
ACCTCTGGATTACAAAATTTGTGAAAGATTGACTGGTATTCTTAACTATGTTGCTCCTTTTACGCTATGT
GGATACGCTGCTTTAATGCCTTTGTATCATGCTATTGCTTCCCGTATGGCTTTCATTTTCTCCTCCTTGT
ATAAATCCTGGTTGCTGTCTCTTTATGAGGAGTTGTGGCCCGTTGTCAGGCAACGTGGCGTGGTGTGCAC
TGTGTTTGCTGACGCAACCCCCACTGGTTGGGGCATTGCCACCACCTGTCAGCTCCTTTCCGGGACTTTC
GCTTTCCCCCTCCCTATTGCCACGGCGGAACTCATCGCCGCCTGCCTTGCCCGCTGCTGGACAGGGGCTC
GGCTGTTGGGCACTGACAATTCCGTGGTGTTGTCGGGGAAATCATCGTCCTTTCCTTGGCTGCTCGCCTG
TGTTGCCACCTGGATTCTGCGCGGGACGTCCTTCTGCTACGTCCCTTCGGCCCTCAATCCAGCGGACCTT
CCTTCCCGCGGCCTGCTGCCGGCTCTGCGGCCTCTTCCGCGTCTTCGCCTTCGCCCTCAGACGAGTCGGA
TCTCCCTTTGGGCCGCCTCCCCGCATCGATACCGTCGACCTCGACCCGGGCGGCCGCTTCGAGCAGACAT
GATAAGATACATTGATGAGTTTGGACAAACCACAACTAGAATGCAGTGAAAAAAATGCTTTATTTGTGAA
ATTTGTGATGCTATTGCTTTATTTGTAACCATTATAAGCTGCAATAAACAAGTTAACAACAACAATTGCA
TTCATTTTATGTTTCAGGTTCAGGGGGAGATGTGGGAGGTTTTTTAAAGCAAGTAAAACCTCTACAAATG
TGGTAAAATCGATAAGGATCTTCCTAGAGCATGGCTACGTAGATAAGTAGCATGGCGGGTTAATCATTAA
CTACAAGGAACCCCTAGTGATGGAGTTGGCCACTCCCTCTCTGCGCGCTCGCTCGCTCACTGACTCGCTG
CGCTCGGTCGTTCGGCTGCGGCGAGCGGTATCAGCTCACTCAAAGGCGGTAATACGGTTATCCACAGAAT
CAGGGGATAACGCAGGAAAGAACATGTGAGCAAAAGGCCAGCAAAAGGCCAGGAACCGTAAAAAGGCCGC
GTTGCTGGCGTTTTTCCATAGGCTCCGCCCCCCTGACGAGCATCACAAAAATCGACGCTCAAGTCAGAGG
TGGCGAAACCCGACAGGACTATAAAGATACCAGGCGTTTCCCCCTGGAAGCTCCCTCGTGCGCTCTCCTG
TTCCGACCCTGCCGCTTACCGGATACCTGTCCGCCTTTCTCCCTTCGGGAAGCGTGGCGCTTTCTCATAG
CTCACGCTGTAGGTATCTCAGTTCGGTGTAGGTCGTTCGCTCCAAGCTGGGCTGTGTGCACGAACCCCCC
GTTCAGCCCGACCGCTGCGCCTTATCCGGTAACTATCGTCTTGAGTCCAACCCGGTAAGACACGACTTAT
CGCCACTGGCAGCAGCCACTGGTAACAGGATTAGCAGAGCGAGGTATGTAGGCGGTGCTACAGAGTTCTT
GAAGTGGTGGCCTAACTACGGCTACACTAGAAGAACAGTATTTGGTATCTGCGCTCTGCTGAAGCCAGTT
ACCTTCGGAAAAAGAGTTGGTAGCTCTTGATCCGGCAAACAAACCACCGCTGGTAGCGGTGGTTTTTTTG
TTTGCAAGCAGCAGATTACGCGCAGAAAAAAAGGATCTCAAGAAGATCCTTTGATCTTTTCTACGGGGTC
TGACGCTCAGTGGAACGAAAACTCACGTTAAGGGATTTTGGTCATGAGATTATCAAAAAGGATCTTCACC
TAGATCCTTTTAAATTAAAAATGAAGTTTTAAATCAATCTAAAGTATATATGAGTAAACTTGGTCTGACA
GTTACCAATGCTTAATCAGTGAGGCACCTATCTCAGCGATCTGTCTATTTCGTTCATCCATAGTTGCCTG
ACTCCCCGTCGTGTAGATAACTACGATACGGGAGGGCTTACCATCTGGCCCCAGTGCTGCAATGATACCG
CGAGACCCACGCTCACCGGCTCCAGATTTATCAGCAATAAACCAGCCAGCCGGAAGGGCCGAGCGCAGAA
GTGGTCCTGCAACTTTATCCGCCTCCATCCAGTCTATTAATTGTTGCCGGGAAGCTAGAGTAAGTAGTTC
GCCAGTTAATAGTTTGCGCAACGTTGTTGCCATTGCTACAGGCATCGTGGTGTCACGCTCGTCGTTTGGT
ATGGCTTCATTCAGCTCCGGTTCCCAACGATCAAGGCGAGTTACATGATCCCCCATGTTGTGCAAAAAAG
CGGTTAGCTCCTTCGGTCCTCCGATCGTTGTCAGAAGTAAGTTGGCCGCAGTGTTATCACTCATGGTTAT
GGCAGCACTGCATAATTCTCTTACTGTCATGCCATCCGTAAGATGCTTTTCTGTGACTGGTGAGTACTCA
ACCAAGTCATTCTGAGAATAGTGTATGCGGCGACCGAGTTGCTCTTGCCCGGCGTCAATACGGGATAATA
CCGCGCCACATAGCAGAACTTTAAAAGTGCTCATCATTGGAAAACGTTCTTCGGGGCGAAAACTCTCAAG
GATCTTACCGCTGTTGAGATCCAGTTCGATGTAACCCACTCGTGCACCCAACTGATCTTCAGCATCTTTT
ACTTTCACCAGCGTTTCTGGGTGAGCAAAAACAGGAAGGCAAAATGCCGCAAAAAAGGGAATAAGGGCGA
CACGGAAATGTTGAATACTCATACTCTTCCTTTTTCAATATTATTGAAGCATTTATCAGGGTTATTGTCT
CATGAGCGGATACATATTTGAATGTATTTAGAAAAATAAACAAATAGGGGTTCCGCGCACATTTCCCCGA
AAAGTGCCACCTAAATTGTAAGCGTTAATATTTTGTTAAAATTCGCGTTAAATTTTTGTTAAATCAGCTC
ATTTTTTAACCAATAGGCCGAAATCGGCAAAATCCCTTATAAATCAAAAGAATAGACCGAGATAGGGT
[37 nt withheld, positions 5599-5635]
AAAGAACGTGGACTCCAACGTCAAAGG
[49 nt withheld, positions 5663-5711]
T
[91 nt withheld, positions 5713-5803]
G
[124 nt withheld, positions 5805-5928]
CCCATTCGCCATTCAGGCTGCGCAACTGTTGGGAAGGGCGATCGGTGCGGGCCTCTTCGCTATTACGCCA
GCTGCGCGCTCGCTCGCTCACTGAGGCCGCCCGGGCAAAGCCCGGGCGTCGGGCGACCTTTGGTCGCCCG
GCCTCAGTGAGCGAGCGAGCGCGCAGAGAGGGAGTGGCCAACTCCATCACTAGGGGTTCCTTGTAG
Features (pLannotate 1.2.2; 16 found; start..end, strand, type, name):
    753..815     +  sig_peptide    Igκ leader: leader sequence from mouse immunoglobulin κ light chain
    822..1562    +  CDS            gltI (fragment): GLTI_ECOLI - Also known as ybeJ, yzzK. Experimental evidence at protein level: Swiss-Prot protein existence level 1. Part of the ABC transporter complex GltIJKL involved in glutamate and aspartate uptake. Binds to both glutamate and aspartate. From Escherichia coli (strain K12).
   1575..2294    +  CDS            cEGFP: cEGFP is a basic (constitutively fluorescent) green fluorescent protein published in 2008, derived from Aequorea victoria.
   2307..2375    +  CDS            gltI (fragment): GLTI_ECOLI - Also known as ybeJ, yzzK. Experimental evidence at protein level: Swiss-Prot protein existence level 1. Part of the ABC transporter complex GltIJKL involved in glutamate and aspartate uptake. Binds to both glutamate and aspartate. From Escherichia coli (strain K12).
   2424..2570    +  CDS            PDGFRβ TM domain: transmembrane domain from platelet derived growth factor receptor beta
   2586..3174    +  misc_feature   WPRE: woodchuck hepatitis virus posttranscriptional regulatory element
   3175..3194    +  misc_feature   MCS (fragment): pBluescript multiple cloning site
   3223..3344    -  polyA_signal   SV40 poly(A) signal: SV40 polyadenylation signal
   3367..3435    -  CDS            large T antigen (fragment): large T antigen from SV40 (simian virus 40)
   3506..3563    +  repeat_region  AAV2 ITR (fragment): inverted terminal repeat of adeno-associated virus serotype 2 inverted
   3723..4311    -  rep_origin     ori: high-copy-number ColE1/pMB1/pBR322/pUC origin of replication
   4482..5342    -  CDS            AmpR: β-lactamase; bla; confers resistance to ampicillin, carbenicillin, and related antibiotics
   5343..5447    -  promoter       AmpR promoter: bla
   5500..5928    -  rep_origin     f1 ori (sequence partly withheld): f1 bacteriophage origin of replication; arrow indicates direction of (+) strand synthesis
   5933..6002    -  CDS            lacZα (fragment): LacZα fragment of β-galactosidase; lacZ fragment
   5997..6129    -  repeat_region  AAV2 ITR (fragment): inverted terminal repeat of adeno-associated virus serotype 2 inverted
