[The description below was written by a language model from this plasmid's Addgene catalogue record and pLannotate feature annotations shown in this document.]
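Description:
pAAV.GFAP.SF-Venus-iGluSnFR.A184S is an adeno-associated virus transfer plasmid built on the pAAV.GFAP backbone for expressing a yellow, high-affinity variant of the genetically encoded glutamate sensor iGluSnFR. It is maintained in bacteria through a high-copy ColE1/pUC-type origin and selected with ampicillin via the β-lactamase gene. An f1 phage origin is also present. The expression cassette lies between AAV2 inverted terminal repeats, annotated here as partial matches, which allow the cassette to be packaged into recombinant AAV particles when replication and capsid functions are supplied in trans.

The catalogue entry lists GFAP as the promoter, an element generally used to favour expression in astrocytes. The feature table does not annotate it, but the unannotated region upstream of the coding sequence is where it would sit. The synthetic insert begins with a mouse Igκ leader peptide for secretory targeting, followed by the E. coli glutamate/aspartate-binding protein GltI. GltI is interrupted by a circularly permuted fluorescent protein, so it appears as two fragments flanking a GFP-family coding sequence. A C-terminal PDGFRβ transmembrane domain anchors the sensor on the extracellular face of the plasma membrane, where glutamate binding to GltI alters fluorescence. According to the record, the fluorescent domain is superfolder GFP carrying T203Y, F46L, T65G and S72A, which give the Venus-like yellow variant, while A184S in GltI gives the tighter affinity. A WPRE and an SV40 polyadenylation signal follow the coding sequence to enhance transcript processing and expression.

The construct is intended for optical imaging of extracellular glutamate. The depositor notes that a newer sensor generation, iGluSnFR3, is now available.
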