Addgene plasmid #106195: pAAV.GFAP.SF-Venus-iGluSnFR.A184S
Purpose: Tight affinity yellow glutamate sensor ** A newer version of this sensor is available. Please see iGluSnFR3 plasmids at https://www.addgene.org/browse/article/28220233/ **
Depositing lab: Loren Looger. Depositing organization: HHMI, Janelia Research Campus. Publication: Stability, affinity, and chromatic variants of the glutamate sensor iGluSnFR. Marvin JS, Scholl B, Wilson DE, Podgorski K, Kazemipour A, Muller JA, Schoch S, Quiroz FJU, Rebola N, Bao H, Little JP, Tkachuk AN, Cai E, Hantman AW, Wang SS, DePiero VJ, Borghuis BG, Chapman ER, Dietrich D, DiGregorio DA, Fitzpatrick D, Looger LL. Nat Methods. 2018 Nov;15(11):936-939. doi: 10.1038/s41592-018-0171-3. Epub 2018 Oct 30. PubMed 30377363.
Backbone
  Vector backbone: pAAV.GFAP
  Backbone size w/o insert (bp): 4770
  Vector type: AAV
Growth in bacteria
  Bacterial resistance: Ampicillin, 100 μg/mL
  Growth temperature: 37°C
  Growth strain: NEB Stable
  Copy number: High Copy
Gene/Insert
  Gene/Insert name: SF-Venus-iGluSnFR.A184S
  Species: Synthetic
  Insert size (bp): 1821
  Mutation: SFGFP: T203Y, F46L, T65G, S72A GltI: A184S
  Promoter: GFAP
  Cloning method: Restriction Enzyme; 5′ cloning site unknown (unknown if destroyed); 3′ cloning site unknown (unknown if destroyed)
Terms and licenses: Academic/Nonprofit Terms; Industry Terms: Not Available to Industry
Depositor comments: ** A newer version of this sensor is available. Please see iGluSnFR3 plasmids at https://www.addgene.org/browse/article/28220233/ **
How to cite: pAAV.GFAP.SF-Venus-iGluSnFR.A184S was a gift from Loren Looger (Addgene plasmid # 106195 ; http://n2t.net/addgene:106195 ; RRID:Addgene_106195)
